Addgene plasmid #211390: pcDNA3-Cdc45-mVen
Purpose: mammalian expression of human Cdc45 C-terminally fused to mVenus
Depositing lab: Helmut Pospiech. Depositing organization: Leibniz Institute on Aging - Fritz Lipmann Institute (FLI).
Backbone
  Vector backbone: pcDNA3-mVen
  Vector type: Mammalian Expression
Growth in bacteria
  Bacterial resistance: Ampicillin, 100 μg/mL
  Growth temperature: 37°C
  Growth strain: DH5alpha
  Copy number: High Copy
Gene/Insert
  Gene/Insert name: Cdc45
  Species: H. sapiens (human)
  Entrez Gene: CDC45 (a.k.a. CDC45L, CDC45L2, MGORS7, PORC-PI-1)
  Tag / fusion protein: mVenus (C terminal on insert)
  Cloning method: Restriction Enzyme; 5′ cloning site BamHI (not destroyed); 3′ cloning site XhoI (not destroyed)
Terms and licenses: Academic/Nonprofit Terms; Industry Terms: Not Available to Industry
Depositor comments: generated by Julia Kutz (Leibniz Institute on Aging - Fritz Lipmann Institute, D-07745 Jena, Germany)
How to cite: pcDNA3-Cdc45-mVen was a gift from Helmut Pospiech (Addgene plasmid # 211390 ; http://n2t.net/addgene:211390 ; RRID:Addgene_211390)
