[The description below was written by a language model from this plasmid's Addgene catalogue record and pLannotate feature annotations shown in this document.]
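Description:
pcDNA3-Cdc45-mVen is a 7.8 kb mammalian expression plasmid built on a pcDNA3-mVen backbone for producing human CDC45, a factor required for initiation of chromosomal DNA replication, as a fusion with the yellow fluorescent protein mVenus at its C terminus. It is maintained in E. coli through a high-copy ColE1/pUC-type origin and an ampicillin resistance gene (β-lactamase with its own promoter). An f1 origin is also present, which in principle allows single-stranded DNA production.

The expression cassette is driven by the human cytomegalovirus immediate early enhancer and promoter. The CDC45 coding sequence, cloned between BamHI and XhoI sites that both remain intact, is followed after a short linker region by mVenus, the Venus variant carrying the monomerizing A206K mutation, and the transcript is terminated by the bovine growth hormone polyadenylation signal. T7 and SP6 promoters flank the fusion and can serve for in vitro transcription or as sequencing primer sites. A separate cassette places the neomycin phosphotransferase gene under the SV40 enhancer/early promoter with an SV40 poly(A) signal, which allows G418 selection of stably transfected mammalian cells. The remaining short annotations (a truncated HIV-1 LTR fragment, ble and lacI fragments, lac promoter/operator, a bom fragment) appear to be backbone remnants or partial sequence matches with no evident functional role.

The construct is suited to transient or stable expression of fluorescently labelled CDC45 in mammalian cells, for example to follow its localization or dynamics by microscopy, although the record states only mammalian expression of the fusion as its purpose.
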