Features (pLannotate 1.2.2; 22 found; start..end, strand, type, name):
     44..96      -  misc_feature   bom (fragment): basis of mobility region from pBR322
    251..630     +  enhancer       CMV enhancer: human cytomegalovirus immediate early enhancer
    631..834     +  promoter       CMV promoter: human cytomegalovirus (CMV) immediate early promoter
    830..863     +  LTR            5' LTR (truncated) (fragment): truncated 5' long terminal repeat (LTR) from HIV-1
    879..897     +  promoter       T7 promoter: promoter for bacteriophage T7 RNA polymerase
    935..2632    +  CDS            CDC45: CDC45_HUMAN - Also known as CDC45L, CDC45L2. Experimental evidence at protein level: Swiss-Prot protein existence level 1. Required for initiation of chromosomal DNA replication. From Homo sapiens (Human).
   2663..3382    +  CDS            mVenus: Venus YFP with monomerizing A206K mutation (Nagai et al., 2002; Kremers et al., 2006) mammalian codon-optimized
   3392..3410    -  promoter       SP6 promoter: promoter for bacteriophage SP6 RNA polymerase
   3436..3660    +  polyA_signal   bGH poly(A) signal: bovine growth hormone polyadenylation signal
   3664..3685    +  promoter       SV40 promoter (fragment): SV40 enhancer and early promoter
   3706..4134    +  rep_origin     f1 ori (sequence partly withheld): f1 bacteriophage origin of replication; arrow indicates direction of (+) strand synthesis
   4148..4477    +  promoter       SV40 promoter: SV40 enhancer and early promoter
   4544..5335    +  CDS            neo: KKA2_KLEPN - Also known as kan, nptII. Experimental evidence at protein level: Swiss-Prot protein existence level 1. Resistance to kanamycin, neomycin, paromomycin, ribostamycin, butirosin and gentamicin B. From Klebsiella pneumoniae.
   5359..5517    +  CDS            ble (fragment): BLE_KLEPN - Experimental evidence at protein level: Swiss-Prot protein existence level 1. Binding protein with a strong affinity to the bleomycin family of antibiotics. Binds to CL990; an antimitotic-antibiotic compound. From Klebsiella pneumoniae.
   5512..5633    +  polyA_signal   SV40 poly(A) signal: SV40 polyadenylation signal
   5706..5722    -  protein_bind   lac operator: The lac repressor binds to the lac operator to inhibit transcription in E. coli. This inhibition can be relieved by adding lactose or isopropyl-β-D-thiogalactopyranoside (IPTG). lac repressor encoded by lacI
   5730..5760    -  promoter       lac promoter: promoter for the E. coli lac operon
   5775..5796    -  protein_bind   CAP binding site: CAP binding activates transcription in the presence of cAMP. E. coli catabolite activator protein
   5809..5901    -  CDS            lacI (fragment): lac repressor; lacI; The lac repressor binds to the lac operator to inhibit transcription in E. coli. This inhibition can be relieved by adding lactose or isopropyl-β-D-thiogalactopyranoside (IPTG).
   6084..6672    -  rep_origin     ori: high-copy-number ColE1/pMB1/pBR322/pUC origin of replication
   6843..7703    -  CDS            AmpR: β-lactamase; bla; confers resistance to ampicillin, carbenicillin, and related antibiotics
   7704..7808    -  promoter       AmpR promoter: bla
>Addgene plasmid #211390 | pcDNA3-Cdc45-mVen | addgene full sequence | sequence record 420427 | Addgene NGS Result
AGTGCCACCTGACGTCGACGGATCGGGAGATCTCCCGATCCCCTATGGTGCACTCTCAGTACAATCTGCT
CTGATGCCGCATAGTTAAGCCAGTATCTGCTCCCTGCTTGTGTGTTGGAGGTCGCTGAGTAGTGCGCGAG
CAAAATTTAAGCTACAACAAGGCAAGGCTTGACCGACAATTGCATGAAGAATCTGCTTAGGGTTAGGCGT
TTTGCGCTGCTTCGCGATGTACGGGCCAGATATACGCGTTGACATTGATTATTGACTAGTTATTAATAGT
AATCAATTACGGGGTCATTAGTTCATAGCCCATATATGGAGTTCCGCGTTACATAACTTACGGTAAATGG
CCCGCCTGGCTGACCGCCCAACGACCCCCGCCCATTGACGTCAATAATGACGTATGTTCCCATAGTAACG
CCAATAGGGACTTTCCATTGACGTCAATGGGTGGAGTATTTACGGTAAACTGCCCACTTGGCAGTACATC
AAGTGTATCATATGCCAAGTACGCCCCCTATTGACGTCAATGACGGTAAATGGCCCGCCTGGCATTATGC
CCAGTACATGACCTTATGGGACTTTCCTACTTGGCAGTACATCTACGTATTAGTCATCGCTATTACCATG
GTGATGCGGTTTTGGCAGTACATCAATGGGCGTGGATAGCGGTTTGACTCACGGGGATTTCCAAGTCTCC
ACCCCATTGACGTCAATGGGAGTTTGTTTTGGCACCAAAATCAACGGGACTTTCCAAAATGTCGTAACAA
CTCCGCCCCATTGACGCAAATGGGCGGTAGGCGTGTACGGTGGGAGGTCTATATAAGCAGAGCTCTCTGG
CTAACTAGAGAACCCACTGCTTACTGGCTTATCGAAATTAATACGACTCACTATAGGGAGACCCAAGCTT
GGTACCGAGCTCGGATCCGCCACCATGTTCGTGTCCGATTTCCGCAAAGAGTTCTACGAGGTGGTCCAGA
GCCAGAGGGTCCTTCTCTTCGTGGCCTCGGACGTGGATGCTCTGTGTGCGTGCAAGATCCTTCAGGCCTT
GTTCCAGTGTGACCACGTGCAATATACGCTGGTTCCAGTTTCTGGGTGGCAAGAACTTGAAACTGCATTT
CTTGAGCATAAAGAACAGTTTCATTATTTTATTCTCATAAACTGTGGAGCTAATGTAGACCTATTGGATA
TTCTTCAACCTGATGAAGACACTATATTCTTTGTGTGTGACACCCATAGGCCAGTCAATGTCGTCAATGT
ATACAACGATACCCAGATCAAATTACTCATTAAACAAGATGATGACCTTGAAGTTCCCGCCTATGAAGAC
ATCTTCAGGGATGAAGAGGAGGATGAAGAGCATTCAGGAAATGACAGTGATGGGTCAGAGCCTTCTGAGA
AGCGCACACGGTTAGAAGAGGAGATAGTGGAGCAAACCATGCGGAGGAGGCAGCGGCGAGAGTGGGAGGC
CCGGAGAAGAGACATCCTCTTTGACTACGAGCAGTATGAATATCATGGGACATCGTCAGCCATGGTGATG
TTTGAGCTGGCTTGGATGCTGTCCAAGGACCTGAATGACATGCTGTGGTGGGCCATCGTTGGACTAACAG
ACCAGTGGGTGCAAGACAAGATCACTCAAATGAAATACGTGACTGATGTTGGTGTCCTGCAGCGCCACGT
TTCCCGCCACAACCACCGGAACGAGGATGAGGAGAACACACTCTCCGTGGACTGCACACGGATCTCCTTT
GAGTATGACCTCCGCCTGGTGCTCTACCAGCACTGGTCCCTCCATGACAGCCTGTGCAACACCAGCTATA
CCGCAGCCAGGTTCAAGCTGTGGTCTGTGCATGGACAGAAGCGGCTCCAGGAGTTCCTTGCAGACATGGG
TCTTCCCCTGAAGCAGGTGAAGCAGAAGTTCCAGGCCATGGACATCTCCTTGAAGGAGAATTTGCGGGAA
ATGATTGAAGAGTCTGCAAATAAATTTGGGATGAAGGACATGCGCGTGCAGACTTTCAGCATTCATTTTG
GGTTCAAGCACAAGTTTCTGGCCAGCGACGTGGTCTTTGCCACCATGTCTTTGATGGAGAGCCCCGAGAA
GGATGGCTCAGGGACAGATCACTTCATCCAGGCTCTGGACAGCCTCTCCAGGAGTAACCTGGACAAGCTG
TACCATGGCCTGGAACTCGCCAAGAAGCAGCTGCGAGCCACCCAGCAGACCATTGCCAGCTGCCTTTGCA
CCAACCTCGTCATCTCCCAGGGGCCTTTCCTGTACTGCTCTCTCATGGAGGGCACTCCAGATGTCATGCT
GTTCTCTAGGCCGGCATCCCTAAGCCTGCTCAGCAAACACCTGCTCAAGTCCTTTGTGTGTTCGACAAAG
AACCGGCGCTGCAAACTGCTGCCCCTGGTGATGGCTGCCCCCCTGAGCATGGAGCATGGCACAGTGACCG
TGGTGGGCATCCCCCCAGAGACCGACAGCTCGGACAGGAAGAACTTTTTTGGGAGGGCGTTTGAGAAGGC
AGCGGAAAGCACCAGCTCCCGGATGCTGCACAACCATTTTGACCTCTCAGTAATTGAGCTGAAAGCTGAG
GATCGGAGCAAGTTTCTGGACGCACTTATTTCCCTCCTGTCCCTCGAGCATGCATCTAGACCGGTCGCCA
CCATGGTGAGCAAGGGCGAGGAGCTGTTCACCGGGGTGGTGCCCATCCTGGTCGAGCTGGACGGCGACGT
AAACGGCCACAAGTTCAGCGTGTCCGGCGAGGGCGAGGGCGATGCCACCTACGGCAAGCTGACCCTGAAG
CTGATCTGCACCACCGGCAAGCTGCCCGTGCCCTGGCCCACCCTCGTGACCACCCTGGGCTACGGCCTGC
AGTGCTTCGCCCGCTACCCCGACCACATGAAGCAGCACGACTTCTTCAAGTCCGCCATGCCCGAAGGCTA
CGTCCAGGAGCGCACCATCTTCTTCAAGGACGACGGCAACTACAAGACCCGCGCCGAGGTGAAGTTCGAG
GGCGACACCCTGGTGAACCGCATCGAGCTGAAGGGCATCGACTTCAAGGAGGACGGCAACATCCTGGGGC
ACAAGCTGGAGTACAACTACAACAGCCACAACGTCTATATCACCGCCGACAAGCAGAAGAACGGCATCAA
GGCCAACTTCAAGATCCGCCACAACATCGAGGACGGCGGCGTGCAGCTCGCCGACCACTACCAGCAGAAC
ACCCCCATCGGCGACGGCCCCGTGCTGCTGCCCGACAACCACTACCTGAGCTACCAGTCCAAGCTGAGCA
AAGACCCCAACGAGAAGCGCGATCACATGGTCCTGCTGGAGTTCGTGACCGCCGCCGGGATCACTCTCGG
CATGGACGAGCTGTACAAGTAAGGGCCCTATTCTATAGTGTCACCTAAATGCTAGAGCTCGCTGATCAGC
CTCGACTGTGCCTTCTAGTTGCCAGCCATCTGTTGTTTGCCCCTCCCCCGTGCCTTCCTTGACCCTGGAA
GGTGCCACTCCCACTGTCCTTTCCTAATAAAATGAGGAAATTGCATCGCATTGTCTGAGTAGGTGTCATT
CTATTCTGGGGGGTGGGGTGGGGCAGGACAGCAAGGGGGAGGATTGGGAAGACAATAGCAGGCATGCTGG
GGATGCGGTGGGCTCTATGGCTTCTGAGGCGGAAAGAACCAGCTGGGGCTCTAGGGGGTATCCCC
[124 nt withheld, positions 3706-3829]
C
[91 nt withheld, positions 3831-3921]
A
[49 nt withheld, positions 3923-3971]
CCTTTGACGTTGGAGTCCACGTTCTTT
[37 nt withheld, positions 3999-4035]
ACCCTATCTCGGTCTATTCTTTTGATTTATAAGGGATTTTGCCGATTTCGGCCTATTGGTTAAAAAATGA
GCTGATTTAACAAAAATTTAACGCGAATTAATTCTGTGGAATGTGTGTCAGTTAGGGTGTGGAAAGTCCC
CAGGCTCCCCAGCAGGCAGAAGTATGCAAAGCATGCATCTCAATTAGTCAGCAACCAGGTGTGGAAAGTC
CCCAGGCTCCCCAGCAGGCAGAAGTATGCAAAGCATGCATCTCAATTAGTCAGCAACCATAGTCCCGCCC
CTAACTCCGCCCATCCCGCCCCTAACTCCGCCCAGTTCCGCCCATTCTCCGCCCCATGGCTGACTAATTT
TTTTTATTTATGCAGAGGCCGAGGCCGCCTCTGCCTCTGAGCTATTCCAGAAGTAGTGAGGAGGCTTTTT
TGGAGGCCTAGGCTTTTGCAAAAAGCTCCCGGGAGCTTGTATATCCATTTTCGGATCTGATCAAGAGACA
GGATGAGGATCGTTTCGCATGATTGAACAAGATGGATTGCACGCAGGTTCTCCGGCCGCTTGGGTGGAGA
GGCTATTCGGCTATGACTGGGCACAACAGACAATCGGCTGCTCTGATGCCGCCGTGTTCCGGCTGTCAGC
GCAGGGGCGCCCGGTTCTTTTTGTCAAGACCGACCTGTCCGGTGCCCTGAATGAACTGCAGGACGAGGCA
GCGCGGCTATCGTGGCTGGCCACGACGGGCGTTCCTTGCGCAGCTGTGCTCGACGTTGTCACTGAAGCGG
GAAGGGACTGGCTGCTATTGGGCGAAGTGCCGGGGCAGGATCTCCTGTCATCTCACCTTGCTCCTGCCGA
GAAAGTATCCATCATGGCTGATGCAATGCGGCGGCTGCATACGCTTGATCCGGCTACCTGCCCATTCGAC
CACCAAGCGAAACATCGCATCGAGCGAGCACGTACTCGGATGGAAGCCGGTCTTGTCGATCAGGATGATC
TGGACGAAGAGCATCAGGGGCTCGCGCCAGCCGAACTGTTCGCCAGGCTCAAGGCGCGCATGCCCGACGG
CGAGGATCTCGTCGTGACCCATGGCGATGCCTGCTTGCCGAATATCATGGTGGAAAATGGCCGCTTTTCT
GGATTCATCGACTGTGGCCGGCTGGGTGTGGCGGACCGCTATCAGGACATAGCGTTGGCTACCCGTGATA
TTGCTGAAGAGCTTGGCGGCGAATGGGCTGACCGCTTCCTCGTGCTTTACGGTATCGCCGCTCCCGATTC
GCAGCGCATCGCCTTCTATCGCCTTCTTGACGAGTTCTTCTGAGCGGGACTCTGGGGTTCGAAATGACCG
ACCAAGCGACGCCCAACCTGCCATCACGAGATTTCGATTCCACCGCCGCCTTCTATGAAAGGTTGGGCTT
CGGAATCGTTTTCCGGGACGCCGGCTGGATGATCCTCCAGCGCGGGGATCTCATGCTGGAGTTCTTCGCC
CACCCCAACTTGTTTATTGCAGCTTATAATGGTTACAAATAAAGCAATAGCATCACAAATTTCACAAATA
AAGCATTTTTTTCACTGCATTCTAGTTGTGGTTTGTCCAAACTCATCAATGTATCTTATCATGTCTGTAT
ACCGTCGACCTCTAGCTAGAGCTTGGCGTAATCATGGTCATAGCTGTTTCCTGTGTGAAATTGTTATCCG
CTCACAATTCCACACAACATACGAGCCGGAAGCATAAAGTGTAAAGCCTGGGGTGCCTAATGAGTGAGCT
AACTCACATTAATTGCGTTGCGCTCACTGCCCGCTTTCCAGTCGGGAAACCTGTCGTGCCAGCTGCATTA
ATGAATCGGCCAACGCGCGGGGAGAGGCGGTTTGCGTATTGGGCGCTCTTCCGCTTCCTCGCTCACTGAC
TCGCTGCGCTCGGTCGTTCGGCTGCGGCGAGCGGTATCAGCTCACTCAAAGGCGGTAATACGGTTATCCA
CAGAATCAGGGGATAACGCAGGAAAGAACATGTGAGCAAAAGGCCAGCAAAAGGCCAGGAACCGTAAAAA
GGCCGCGTTGCTGGCGTTTTTCCATAGGCTCCGCCCCCCTGACGAGCATCACAAAAATCGACGCTCAAGT
CAGAGGTGGCGAAACCCGACAGGACTATAAAGATACCAGGCGTTTCCCCCTGGAAGCTCCCTCGTGCGCT
CTCCTGTTCCGACCCTGCCGCTTACCGGATACCTGTCCGCCTTTCTCCCTTCGGGAAGCGTGGCGCTTTC
TCATAGCTCACGCTGTAGGTATCTCAGTTCGGTGTAGGTCGTTCGCTCCAAGCTGGGCTGTGTGCACGAA
CCCCCCGTTCAGCCCGACCGCTGCGCCTTATCCGGTAACTATCGTCTTGAGTCCAACCCGGTAAGACACG
ACTTATCGCCACTGGCAGCAGCCACTGGTAACAGGATTAGCAGAGCGAGGTATGTAGGCGGTGCTACAGA
GTTCTTGAAGTGGTGGCCTAACTACGGCTACACTAGAAGAACAGTATTTGGTATCTGCGCTCTGCTGAAG
CCAGTTACCTTCGGAAAAAGAGTTGGTAGCTCTTGATCCGGCAAACAAACCACCGCTGGTAGCGGTGGTT
TTTTTGTTTGCAAGCAGCAGATTACGCGCAGAAAAAAAGGATCTCAAGAAGATCCTTTGATCTTTTCTAC
GGGGTCTGACGCTCAGTGGAACGAAAACTCACGTTAAGGGATTTTGGTCATGAGATTATCAAAAAGGATC
TTCACCTAGATCCTTTTAAATTAAAAATGAAGTTTTAAATCAATCTAAAGTATATATGAGTAAACTTGGT
CTGACAGTTACCAATGCTTAATCAGTGAGGCACCTATCTCAGCGATCTGTCTATTTCGTTCATCCATAGT
TGCCTGACTCCCCGTCGTGTAGATAACTACGATACGGGAGGGCTTACCATCTGGCCCCAGTGCTGCAATG
ATACCGCGAGACCCACGCTCACCGGCTCCAGATTTATCAGCAATAAACCAGCCAGCCGGAAGGGCCGAGC
GCAGAAGTGGTCCTGCAACTTTATCCGCCTCCATCCAGTCTATTAATTGTTGCCGGGAAGCTAGAGTAAG
TAGTTCGCCAGTTAATAGTTTGCGCAACGTTGTTGCCATTGCTACAGGCATCGTGGTGTCACGCTCGTCG
TTTGGTATGGCTTCATTCAGCTCCGGTTCCCAACGATCAAGGCGAGTTACATGATCCCCCATGTTGTGCA
AAAAAGCGGTTAGCTCCTTCGGTCCTCCGATCGTTGTCAGAAGTAAGTTGGCCGCAGTGTTATCACTCAT
GGTTATGGCAGCACTGCATAATTCTCTTACTGTCATGCCATCCGTAAGATGCTTTTCTGTGACTGGTGAG
TACTCAACCAAGTCATTCTGAGAATAGTGTATGCGGCGACCGAGTTGCTCTTGCCCGGCGTCAATACGGG
ATAATACCGCGCCACATAGCAGAACTTTAAAAGTGCTCATCATTGGAAAACGTTCTTCGGGGCGAAAACT
CTCAAGGATCTTACCGCTGTTGAGATCCAGTTCGATGTAACCCACTCGTGCACCCAACTGATCTTCAGCA
TCTTTTACTTTCACCAGCGTTTCTGGGTGAGCAAAAACAGGAAGGCAAAATGCCGCAAAAAAGGGAATAA
GGGCGACACGGAAATGTTGAATACTCATACTCTTCCTTTTTCAATATTATTGAAGCATTTATCAGGGTTA
TTGTCTCATGAGCGGATACATATTTGAATGTATTTAGAAAAATAAACAAATAGGGGTTCCGCGCACATTT
CCCCGAAA
